>Addgene plasmid #138213 | pcDNA3-mCherry-PKCsub-RLuc8N-NES | addgene full sequence | sequence record 307415 | Addgene NGS Result
GACGGATCGGGAGATCTCCCGATCCCCTATGGTGCACTCTCAGTACAATCTGCTCTGATGCCGCATAGTT
AAGCCAGTATCTGCTCCCTGCTTGTGTGTTGGAGGTCGCTGAGTAGTGCGCGAGCAAAATTTAAGCTACA
ACAAGGCAAGGCTTGACCGACAATTGCATGAAGAATCTGCTTAGGGTTAGGCGTTTTGCGCTGCTTCGCG
ATGTACGGGCCAGATATACGCGTTGACATTGATTATTGACTAGTTATTAATAGTAATCAATTACGGGGTC
ATTAGTTCATAGCCCATATATGGAGTTCCGCGTTACATAACTTACGGTAAATGGCCCGCCTGGCTGACCG
CCCAACGACCCCCGCCCATTGACGTCAATAATGACGTATGTTCCCATAGTAACGCCAATAGGGACTTTCC
ATTGACGTCAATGGGTGGAGTATTTACGGTAAACTGCCCACTTGGCAGTACATCAAGTGTATCATATGCC
AAGTACGCCCCCTATTGACGTCAATGACGGTAAATGGCCCGCCTGGCATTATGCCCAGTACATGACCTTA
TGGGACTTTCCTACTTGGCAGTACATCTACGTATTAGTCATCGCTATTACCATGGTGATGCGGTTTTGGC
AGTACATCAATGGGCGTGGATAGCGGTTTGACTCACGGGGATTTCCAAGTCTCCACCCCATTGACGTCAA
TGGGAGTTTGTTTTGGCACCAAAATCAACGGGACTTTCCAAAATGTCGTAACAACTCCGCCCCATTGACG
CAAATGGGCGGTAGGCGTGTACGGTGGGAGGTCTATATAAGCAGAGCTCTCTGGCTAACTAGAGAACCCA
CTGCTTACTGGCTTATCGAAATTAATACGACTCACTATAGGGAGACCCAAGCTTGCGGCCGCCACCATGG
TGCGGGGTTCTCATCATCATCATCATCATGGTATGGCTAGCATGACTGGTGGACAGCAAATGGGTCGGGA
TCTGTACGACGATGACGATAAGGATCCCATGGTGAGCAAGGGCGAGGAGGATAACATGGCCATCATCAAG
GAGTTCATGCGCTTCAAGGTGCACATGGAGGGCTCCGTGAACGGCCACGAGTTCGAGATCGAGGGCGAGG
GCGAGGGCCGCCCCTACGAGGGCACCCAGACCGCCAAGCTGAAGGTGACCAAGGGTGGCCCCCTGCCCTT
CGCCTGGGACATCCTGTCCCCTCAGTTCATGTACGGCTCCAAGGCCTACGTGAAGCACCCCGCCGACATC
CCCGACTACTTGAAGCTGTCCTTCCCCGAGGGCTTCAAGTGGGAGCGCGTGATGAACTTCGAGGACGGCG
GCGTGGTGACCGTGACCCAGGACTCCTCCCTGCAGGACGGCGAGTTCATCTACAAGGTGAAGCTGCGCGG
CACCAACTTCCCCTCCGACGGCCCCGTAATGCAGAAGAAGACCATGGGCTGGGAGGCCTCCTCCGAGCGG
ATGTACCCCGAGGACGGCGCCCTGAAGGGCGAGATCAAGCAGAGGCTGAAGCTGAAGGACGGCGGCCACT
ACGACGCTGAGGTCAAGACCACCTACAAGGCCAAGAAGCCCGTGCAGCTGCCCGGCGCCTACAACGTCAA
CATCAAGTTGGACATCACCTCCCACAACGAGGACTACACCATCGTGGAACAGTACGAACGCGCCGAGGGC
CGCCACTCCACCGGCGGCATGGACGAGCTGTACAAGCGCATGCATCGATTCAGAAGATTCCAGACGTTGA
AGGACAAGGCTAAGGCCGGCGGCACCGGCGGCAGCGAGCTCATGGCTTCCAAGGTGTACGACCCCGAGCA
ACGCAAACGCATGATCACTGGGCCTCAGTGGTGGGCTCGCTGCAAGCAAATGAACGTGCTGGACTCCTTC
ATCAACTACTATGATTCCGAGAAGCACGCCGAGAACGCCGTGATTTTTCTGCATGGTAACGCTACCTCCA
GCTACCTGTGGAGGCACGTCGTGCCTCACATCGAGCCCGTGGCTAGATGCATCATCCCTGATCTGATCGG
AATGGGTAAGTCCGGCAAGAGCGGGAATGGCTCATATCGCCTCCTGGATCACTACAAGTACCTCACCGCT
TGGTTCGAGCTGCTGAACCTTGAATTCCTGCCCCCCCTGGAGCGCCTGACCCTGTAATCTAGAGGGCCCT
ATTCTATAGTGTCACCTAAATGCTAGAGCTCGCTGATCAGCCTCGACTGTGCCTTCTAGTTGCCAGCCAT
CTGTTGTTTGCCCCTCCCCCGTGCCTTCCTTGACCCTGGAAGGTGCCACTCCCACTGTCCTTTCCTAATA
AAATGAGGAAATTGCATCGCATTGTCTGAGTAGGTGTCATTCTATTCTGGGGGGTGGGGTGGGGCAGGAC
AGCAAGGGGGAGGATTGGGAAGACAATAGCAGGCATGCTGGGGATGCGGTGGGCTCTATGGCTTCTGAGG
CGGAAAGAACCAGCTGGGGCTCTAGGGGGTATCCCC
[124 nt withheld, positions 2487-2610]
C
[91 nt withheld, positions 2612-2702]
A
[49 nt withheld, positions 2704-2752]
CCTTTGACGTTGGAGTCCACGTTCTTT
[37 nt withheld, positions 2780-2816]
ACCCTATCTCGGTCTATTCTTTTGATTTATAAGGGATTTTGCCGATTTCGGCCTATTGGTTAAAAAATGA
GCTGATTTAACAAAAATTTAACGCGAATTAATTCTGTGGAATGTGTGTCAGTTAGGGTGTGGAAAGTCCC
CAGGCTCCCCAGCAGGCAGAAGTATGCAAAGCATGCATCTCAATTAGTCAGCAACCAGGTGTGGAAAGTC
CCCAGGCTCCCCAGCAGGCAGAAGTATGCAAAGCATGCATCTCAATTAGTCAGCAACCATAGTCCCGCCC
CTAACTCCGCCCATCCCGCCCCTAACTCCGCCCAGTTCCGCCCATTCTCCGCCCCATGGCTGACTAATTT
TTTTTATTTATGCAGAGGCCGAGGCCGCCTCTGCCTCTGAGCTATTCCAGAAGTAGTGAGGAGGCTTTTT
TGGAGGCCTAGGCTTTTGCAAAAAGCTCCCGGGAGCTTGTATATCCATTTTCGGATCTGATCAAGAGACA
GGATGAGGATCGTTTCGCATGATTGAACAAGATGGATTGCACGCAGGTTCTCCGGCCGCTTGGGTGGAGA
GGCTATTCGGCTATGACTGGGCACAACAGACAATCGGCTGCTCTGATGCCGCCGTGTTCCGGCTGTCAGC
GCAGGGGCGCCCGGTTCTTTTTGTCAAGACCGACCTGTCCGGTGCCCTGAATGAACTGCAGGACGAGGCA
GCGCGGCTATCGTGGCTGGCCACGACGGGCGTTCCTTGCGCAGCTGTGCTCGACGTTGTCACTGAAGCGG
GAAGGGACTGGCTGCTATTGGGCGAAGTGCCGGGGCAGGATCTCCTGTCATCTCACCTTGCTCCTGCCGA
GAAAGTATCCATCATGGCTGATGCAATGCGGCGGCTGCATACGCTTGATCCGGCTACCTGCCCATTCGAC
CACCAAGCGAAACATCGCATCGAGCGAGCACGTACTCGGATGGAAGCCGGTCTTGTCGATCAGGATGATC
TGGACGAAGAGCATCAGGGGCTCGCGCCAGCCGAACTGTTCGCCAGGCTCAAGGCGCGCATGCCCGACGG
CGAGGATCTCGTCGTGACCCATGGCGATGCCTGCTTGCCGAATATCATGGTGGAAAATGGCCGCTTTTCT
GGATTCATCGACTGTGGCCGGCTGGGTGTGGCGGACCGCTATCAGGACATAGCGTTGGCTACCCGTGATA
TTGCTGAAGAGCTTGGCGGCGAATGGGCTGACCGCTTCCTCGTGCTTTACGGTATCGCCGCTCCCGATTC
GCAGCGCATCGCCTTCTATCGCCTTCTTGACGAGTTCTTCTGAGCGGGACTCTGGGGTTCGAAATGACCG
ACCAAGCGACGCCCAACCTGCCATCACGAGATTTCGATTCCACCGCCGCCTTCTATGAAAGGTTGGGCTT
CGGAATCGTTTTCCGGGACGCCGGCTGGATGATCCTCCAGCGCGGGGATCTCATGCTGGAGTTCTTCGCC
CACCCCAACTTGTTTATTGCAGCTTATAATGGTTACAAATAAAGCAATAGCATCACAAATTTCACAAATA
AAGCATTTTTTTCACTGCATTCTAGTTGTGGTTTGTCCAAACTCATCAATGTATCTTATCATGTCTGTAT
ACCGTCGACCTCTAGCTAGAGCTTGGCGTAATCATGGTCATAGCTGTTTCCTGTGTGAAATTGTTATCCG
CTCACAATTCCACACAACATACGAGCCGGAAGCATAAAGTGTAAAGCCTGGGGTGCCTAATGAGTGAGCT
AACTCACATTAATTGCGTTGCGCTCACTGCCCGCTTTCCAGTCGGGAAACCTGTCGTGCCAGCTGCATTA
ATGAATCGGCCAACGCGCGGGGAGAGGCGGTTTGCGTATTGGGCGCTCTTCCGCTTCCTCGCTCACTGAC
TCGCTGCGCTCGGTCGTTCGGCTGCGGCGAGCGGTATCAGCTCACTCAAAGGCGGTAATACGGTTATCCA
CAGAATCAGGGGATAACGCAGGAAAGAACATGTGAGCAAAAGGCCAGCAAAAGGCCAGGAACCGTAAAAA
GGCCGCGTTGCTGGCGTTTTTCCATAGGCTCCGCCCCCCTGACGAGCATCACAAAAATCGACGCTCAAGT
CAGAGGTGGCGAAACCCGACAGGACTATAAAGATACCAGGCGTTTCCCCCTGGAAGCTCCCTCGTGCGCT
CTCCTGTTCCGACCCTGCCGCTTACCGGATACCTGTCCGCCTTTCTCCCTTCGGGAAGCGTGGCGCTTTC
TCATAGCTCACGCTGTAGGTATCTCAGTTCGGTGTAGGTCGTTCGCTCCAAGCTGGGCTGTGTGCACGAA
CCCCCCGTTCAGCCCGACCGCTGCGCCTTATCCGGTAACTATCGTCTTGAGTCCAACCCGGTAAGACACG
ACTTATCGCCACTGGCAGCAGCCACTGGTAACAGGATTAGCAGAGCGAGGTATGTAGGCGGTGCTACAGA
GTTCTTGAAGTGGTGGCCTAACTACGGCTACACTAGAAGAACAGTATTTGGTATCTGCGCTCTGCTGAAG
CCAGTTACCTTCGGAAAAAGAGTTGGTAGCTCTTGATCCGGCAAACAAACCACCGCTGGTAGCGGTGGTT
TTTTTGTTTGCAAGCAGCAGATTACGCGCAGAAAAAAAGGATCTCAAGAAGATCCTTTGATCTTTTCTAC
GGGGTCTGACGCTCAGTGGAACGAAAACTCACGTTAAGGGATTTTGGTCATGAGATTATCAAAAAGGATC
TTCACCTAGATCCTTTTAAATTAAAAATGAAGTTTTAAATCAATCTAAAGTATATATGAGTAAACTTGGT
CTGACAGTTACCAATGCTTAATCAGTGAGGCACCTATCTCAGCGATCTGTCTATTTCGTTCATCCATAGT
TGCCTGACTCCCCGTCGTGTAGATAACTACGATACGGGAGGGCTTACCATCTGGCCCCAGTGCTGCAATG
ATACCGCGAGACCCACGCTCACCGGCTCCAGATTTATCAGCAATAAACCAGCCAGCCGGAAGGGCCGAGC
GCAGAAGTGGTCCTGCAACTTTATCCGCCTCCATCCAGTCTATTAATTGTTGCCGGGAAGCTAGAGTAAG
TAGTTCGCCAGTTAATAGTTTGCGCAACGTTGTTGCCATTGCTACAGGCATCGTGGTGTCACGCTCGTCG
TTTGGTATGGCTTCATTCAGCTCCGGTTCCCAACGATCAAGGCGAGTTACATGATCCCCCATGTTGTGCA
AAAAAGCGGTTAGCTCCTTCGGTCCTCCGATCGTTGTCAGAAGTAAGTTGGCCGCAGTGTTATCACTCAT
GGTTATGGCAGCACTGCATAATTCTCTTACTGTCATGCCATCCGTAAGATGCTTTTCTGTGACTGGTGAG
TACTCAACCAAGTCATTCTGAGAATAGTGTATGCGGCGACCGAGTTGCTCTTGCCCGGCGTCAATACGGG
ATAATACCGCGCCACATAGCAGAACTTTAAAAGTGCTCATCATTGGAAAACGTTCTTCGGGGCGAAAACT
CTCAAGGATCTTACCGCTGTTGAGATCCAGTTCGATGTAACCCACTCGTGCACCCAACTGATCTTCAGCA
TCTTTTACTTTCACCAGCGTTTCTGGGTGAGCAAAAACAGGAAGGCAAAATGCCGCAAAAAAGGGAATAA
GGGCGACACGGAAATGTTGAATACTCATACTCTTCCTTTTTCAATATTATTGAAGCATTTATCAGGGTTA
TTGTCTCATGAGCGGATACATATTTGAATGTATTTAGAAAAATAAACAAATAGGGGTTCCGCGCACATTT
CCCCGAAAAGTGCCACCTGACGTC
Features (pLannotate 1.2.2; 26 found; start..end, strand, type, name):
     28..80      -  misc_feature   bom (fragment): basis of mobility region from pBR322
    235..614     +  enhancer       CMV enhancer: human cytomegalovirus immediate early enhancer
    615..818     +  promoter       CMV promoter: human cytomegalovirus (CMV) immediate early promoter
    814..847     +  LTR            5' LTR (truncated) (fragment): truncated 5' long terminal repeat (LTR) from HIV-1
    863..881     +  promoter       T7 promoter: promoter for bacteriophage T7 RNA polymerase
    922..942     +  CDS            capTEV™ (fragment): composite tag for in vivo biotinylation, TEV protease cleavage, and 6xHis tagging
    943..975     +  CDS            T7 tag (gene 10 leader): leader peptide from bacteriophage T7 gene 10 promotes efficient translation in E. coli
    979..1002    +  CDS            Xpress™ tag: Xpress™ epitope tag, including an enterokinase recognition and cleavage site
   1009..1716    +  CDS            mCherry: mCherry is a basic (constitutively fluorescent) red fluorescent protein published in 2004, derived from Discosoma sp.. It is reported to be a very rapidly-maturing monomer with low acid sensitivity.
   1792..2121    +  CDS            hRluc (fragment): Renilla luciferase human codon-optimized
   2128..2154    +  CDS            NES: nuclear export signal from the HIV Rev protein (Fischer et al., 1995)
   2173..2191    -  promoter       SP6 promoter: promoter for bacteriophage SP6 RNA polymerase
   2217..2441    +  polyA_signal   bGH poly(A) signal: bovine growth hormone polyadenylation signal
   2445..2466    +  promoter       SV40 promoter (fragment): SV40 enhancer and early promoter
   2487..2915    +  rep_origin     f1 ori (sequence partly withheld): f1 bacteriophage origin of replication; arrow indicates direction of (+) strand synthesis
   2929..3258    +  promoter       SV40 promoter: SV40 enhancer and early promoter
   3325..4116    +  CDS            neo: KKA2_KLEPN - Also known as kan, nptII. Experimental evidence at protein level: Swiss-Prot protein existence level 1. Resistance to kanamycin, neomycin, paromomycin, ribostamycin, butirosin and gentamicin B. From Klebsiella pneumoniae.
   4140..4298    +  CDS            ble (fragment): BLE_KLEPN - Experimental evidence at protein level: Swiss-Prot protein existence level 1. Binding protein with a strong affinity to the bleomycin family of antibiotics. Binds to CL990; an antimitotic-antibiotic compound. From Klebsiella pneumoniae.
   4293..4414    +  polyA_signal   SV40 poly(A) signal: SV40 polyadenylation signal
   4487..4503    -  protein_bind   lac operator: The lac repressor binds to the lac operator to inhibit transcription in E. coli. This inhibition can be relieved by adding lactose or isopropyl-β-D-thiogalactopyranoside (IPTG). lac repressor encoded by lacI
   4511..4541    -  promoter       lac promoter: promoter for the E. coli lac operon
   4556..4577    -  protein_bind   CAP binding site: CAP binding activates transcription in the presence of cAMP. E. coli catabolite activator protein
   4590..4682    -  CDS            lacI (fragment): lac repressor; lacI; The lac repressor binds to the lac operator to inhibit transcription in E. coli. This inhibition can be relieved by adding lactose or isopropyl-β-D-thiogalactopyranoside (IPTG).
   4865..5453    -  rep_origin     ori: high-copy-number ColE1/pMB1/pBR322/pUC origin of replication
   5624..6484    -  CDS            AmpR: β-lactamase; bla; confers resistance to ampicillin, carbenicillin, and related antibiotics
   6485..6589    -  promoter       AmpR promoter: bla
