[The description below was written by a language model from this plasmid's Addgene catalogue record and pLannotate feature annotations shown in this document.]
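Description:
pcDNA3-mCherry-PKCsub-RLuc8N-NES is a mammalian expression plasmid of about 6.6 kb built on the pcDNA3 backbone. It encodes the substrate half of LumCKAR, a luminescence-based bimolecular reporter of protein kinase C activity. It is propagated in E. coli at high copy from a ColE1/pUC-type origin under ampicillin selection (AmpR with its own bla promoter). An SV40 promoter-driven neo cassette with an SV40 poly(A) signal allows G418 selection of transfected mammalian cells. The backbone also carries an f1 origin and flanking T7 and SP6 phage promoters.

The synthetic insert sits between the BamHI and XbaI sites. It is transcribed from the CMV immediate early enhancer/promoter and terminated by the bGH polyadenylation signal. The open reading frame begins with a backbone-derived leader made up of a 6xHis tag, the T7 gene 10 leader and the Xpress epitope. This is followed by mCherry, a PKC substrate sequence, an N-terminal fragment of the Renilla luciferase variant RLuc8, and a C-terminal nuclear export signal of the HIV Rev type that confines the protein to the cytosol. The annotation does not label the substrate peptide separately; it presumably lies in the unannotated gap between mCherry and the luciferase fragment. mCherry likely serves as a fluorescent marker of expression and localisation.

The plasmid is meant to be used together with its partner, pcDNA3-RLuc8C-FHA1-NES, which by its name supplies the complementary C-terminal luciferase fragment fused to an FHA1 domain, a phosphothreonine-binding module. The expected split-luciferase logic is that PKC phosphorylation of the substrate promotes binding to FHA1, bringing the two fragments together to restore luminescence as a readout of cytosolic PKC activity.
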