Addgene plasmid #138213: pcDNA3-mCherry-PKCsub-RLuc8N-NES
Purpose: Encodes substrate fragment of luminescence-based bimolecular PKC activity reporter (LumCKAR); cytosol targeted. Use in conjunction with pcDNA3-RLuc8C-FHA1-NES.
Depositing lab: Jin Zhang. Depositing organization: Johns Hopkins University and School of Medicine. Publication: Luminescent kinase activity biosensors based on a versatile bimolecular switch. Herbst KJ, Allen MD, Zhang J. J Am Chem Soc. 2011 Apr 20;133(15):5676-9. doi: 10.1021/ja1117396. Epub 2011 Mar 25. PubMed 21438554.
Backbone
  Vector backbone: pcDNA3
  Backbone manufacturer: Invitrogen
  Backbone size w/o insert (bp): 5472
  Total vector size (bp): 6621
  Vector type: Mammalian Expression
  Selectable markers: Neomycin (select with G418)
Growth in bacteria
  Bacterial resistance: Ampicillin, 100 μg/mL
  Growth temperature: 37°C
  Growth strain: DH5alpha
  Copy number: High Copy
Gene/Insert
  Gene/Insert name: mCherry-PKCsub-RLuc8N-NES
  Species: Synthetic
  Insert size (bp): 1149
  Promoter: CMV
  Tag / fusion protein: mCherry (N terminal on insert); Nuclear export signal (NES) (C terminal on insert); 6xHIS - T7 tag (gene 10 leader) - Xpress (TM) tag (N terminal on backbone)
  Cloning method: Restriction Enzyme; 5′ cloning site BamHI (not destroyed); 3′ cloning site XbaI (not destroyed)
  Sequencing primers: 5′ CMV forward; 3′ BGH reverse
Terms and licenses: Academic/Nonprofit Terms; Industry Terms: Not Available to Industry
How to cite: pcDNA3-mCherry-PKCsub-RLuc8N-NES was a gift from Jin Zhang (Addgene plasmid # 138213 ; http://n2t.net/addgene:138213 ; RRID:Addgene_138213)
